Addgene plasmid #222004: TL1 alphaDdCBE 3_NC (left, DddA11-N)
Purpose: Expresses mitochondrial cytosine base editor arm in mammalian cells
Depositing lab: Stephen Ekker. Depositing organization: Mayo Foundation for Medical Education and Research. Publication: Unconstrained Precision Mitochondrial Genome Editing with alphaDdCBEs. Castillo SR, Simone BW, Clark KJ, Devaux P, Ekker SC. Hum Gene Ther. 2024 Sep 24. doi: 10.1089/hum.2024.073. PubMed 39212664.
Backbone
  Vector backbone: pCMV
  Backbone size w/o insert (bp): 4717
  Vector type: Mammalian Expression, CRISPR
  Selectable markers: Blasticidin
Growth in bacteria
  Bacterial resistance: Ampicillin, 100 μg/mL
  Growth temperature: 30°C
  Growth strain: NEB Stable
  Copy number: High Copy
Gene/Insert
  Gene/Insert name: COX8A MTS-3xFLAG-TALE NT-alphaN-TL1 TALE repeats (alpha-3_NC left)-TALE CTD-DddA11 1397N-UGI-ATP5B 3'UTR
  Species: Synthetic
  Insert size (bp): 2929
  Mutation: TALE: Q231R, W232G, S233A | DddA: S1330I, A1341V, N1342S, E1370K, T1380I
  Promoter: CMV
  Tag / fusion protein: 3xFLAG (N terminal on backbone)
  Cloning method: Golden Gate
  Sequencing primers: 5′ T7; 3′ ACACCCGCCGCGCTTAATGC
Terms and licenses: Academic/Nonprofit Terms; Industry Terms: Not Available to Industry
Depositor comments: 5' Cloning Site: BsmBI (Not Destroyed), 3' Cloning Site: BsmBI (Not Destroyed). Please visit https://www.biorxiv.org/content/10.1101/2024.05.13.593977v1 for bioRxiv preprint.
How to cite: TL1 alphaDdCBE 3_NC (left, DddA11-N) was a gift from Stephen Ekker (Addgene plasmid # 222004 ; http://n2t.net/addgene:222004 ; RRID:Addgene_222004)
