[The description below was written by a language model from this plasmid's Addgene catalogue record and pLannotate feature annotations shown in this document.]
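Description:
TL1 alphaDdCBE 3_NC (left, DddA11-N) is a pCMV-based mammalian expression plasmid of about 7.6 kb that encodes one arm, the left half carrying the N-terminal split deaminase fragment, of a TALE-guided mitochondrial cytosine base editor. It replicates in E. coli from a high-copy ColE1/pUC origin under ampicillin selection (AmpR with its bla promoter) and also carries an f1 origin. For mammalian cells it contains a blasticidin S deaminase cassette driven by the SV40 early promoter, with an EM7 bacterial promoter upstream and an SV40 polyadenylation signal downstream. The short BleoR/ble, lac region and HIV-1 LTR annotations appear to be backbone remnants or partial matches rather than functional elements.

The CMV enhancer and promoter drive a single synthetic fusion open reading frame, and a T7 promoter lies just upstream of it. From the N terminus, the fusion consists of the COX8A mitochondrial targeting sequence, a 3xFLAG epitope, an AvrBs3-type TALE N-terminal domain carrying the alphaN substitutions Q231R, W232G and S233A, the TL1 repeat array, and the TALE C-terminal domain. These are followed by the DddA11 variant of the double-stranded DNA cytidine deaminase, split at position 1397 (N half; S1330I, A1341V, N1342S, E1370K, T1380I), and a uracil glycosylase inhibitor (UGI). An ATP5B 3'UTR follows the coding sequence according to the catalogue entry, although it is not annotated in the feature table, and neither is the repeat array.

The array was installed by Golden Gate cloning, and the flanking BsmBI sites were retained. The split deaminase half should be inactive on its own, so editing requires co-expression of a partner right arm bearing the complementary DddA C-terminal fragment. Binding of the two arms at adjacent mitochondrial DNA sites reconstitutes the deaminase for C-to-T editing, while UGI blocks uracil excision. The specific target sequence of the TL1 array is not stated in the record.
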