Features (pLannotate 1.2.2; 26 found; start..end, strand, type, name):
     28..80      -  misc_feature   bom (fragment): basis of mobility region from pBR322
    235..614     +  enhancer       CMV enhancer: human cytomegalovirus immediate early enhancer
    615..818     +  promoter       CMV promoter: human cytomegalovirus (CMV) immediate early promoter
    814..847     +  LTR            5' LTR (truncated) (fragment): truncated 5' long terminal repeat (LTR) from HIV-1
    863..881     +  promoter       T7 promoter: promoter for bacteriophage T7 RNA polymerase
    910..993     +  CDS            COX8A (fragment): COX8A_HUMAN - Also known as COX8, COX8L. Experimental evidence at protein level: Swiss-Prot protein existence level 1. Component of the cytochrome c oxidase, the last enzyme in the mitochondrial electron transport chain which drives oxidative phosphorylation. The respiratory chain contains 3 multisubunit complexes succinate dehydrogenase (complex II, CII), ubiquinol- cytochrome c oxidoreductase (cytochrome b-c1 complex, complex III, CIII) and cytochrome c oxidase (complex IV, CIV), that cooperate to transfer electrons derived from NADH and succinate to molecular oxygen, creating an electrochem
    994..1059    +  CDS            3xFLAG: three tandem FLAG® epitope tags, followed by an enterokinase cleavage site
   1072..1578    +  CDS            avrBs3 (fragment): AVRB3_XANEU - Experimental evidence at protein level: Swiss-Prot protein existence level 1. Avirulence protein. Acts as a transcription factor in C.annuum plants. In susceptible plants lacking the Bs3 resistance gene induces expression of a number of genes, including genes homologous to a family of auxin-induced genes, alpha-expansin genes, pectate lyase, anthocyanidin glucoside rhamnosyl transferase and at least one transcription factor, UPA20. Their expression leads to plant hypertrophy in mesophyll cells, probably mainly mediated by UPA20 (PubMed:17962565). In resistant plants induces the h
   2965..3084    +  CDS            avrBs3 (fragment): AVRB3_XANEU - Experimental evidence at protein level: Swiss-Prot protein existence level 1. Avirulence protein. Acts as a transcription factor in C.annuum plants. In susceptible plants lacking the Bs3 resistance gene induces expression of a number of genes, including genes homologous to a family of auxin-induced genes, alpha-expansin genes, pectate lyase, anthocyanidin glucoside rhamnosyl transferase and at least one transcription factor, UPA20. Their expression leads to plant hypertrophy in mesophyll cells, probably mainly mediated by UPA20 (PubMed:17962565). In resistant plants induces the h
   3085..3420    +  CDS            dddA (fragment): DDDA_BURC1 - Experimental evidence at protein level: Swiss-Prot protein existence level 1. Toxic component of a toxin-immunity protein module, which functions as a cellular contact-dependent growth inhibition (CDI) system. CDI modules allow bacteria to communicate with and inhibit the growth of closely related neighboring bacteria in a contact-dependent fashion. Bacteria that have this module inhibit or kill bacteria without it, giving them a growth advantage. Probably specifically inhibited by cognate immunity protein DddI (Probable). The C-terminal 163 residue fragment has double-stranded DN
   3430..3678    +  CDS            UGI: UNGI_BPPB2 - Experimental evidence at protein level: Swiss-Prot protein existence level 1. This protein binds specifically and reversibly to the host uracil-DNA glycosylase, preventing removal of uracil residues from PBS2 DNA by the host uracil-excision repair system. From Bacillus phage PBS2 (Bacteriophage PBS2).
   3836..3857    +  promoter       SV40 promoter (fragment): SV40 enhancer and early promoter
   3878..4306    +  rep_origin     f1 ori (sequence partly withheld): f1 bacteriophage origin of replication; arrow indicates direction of (+) strand synthesis
   4320..4649    +  promoter       SV40 promoter: SV40 enhancer and early promoter
   4697..4744    +  promoter       EM7 promoter: synthetic bacterial promoter&nbsp
   4763..5161    +  CDS            BSD: blasticidin S deaminase; Aspergillus terreus BSD; confers resistance to blasticidin
   5162..5189    +  CDS            BleoR (fragment): antibiotic-binding protein; Sh ble from Streptoalloteichus hindustanus; confers resistance to bleomycin, phleomycin, and Zeocin™
   5199..5324    +  CDS            ble (fragment): BLE_KLEPN - Experimental evidence at protein level: Swiss-Prot protein existence level 1. Binding protein with a strong affinity to the bleomycin family of antibiotics. Binds to CL990; an antimitotic-antibiotic compound. From Klebsiella pneumoniae.
   5319..5440    +  polyA_signal   SV40 poly(A) signal: SV40 polyadenylation signal
   5513..5529    -  protein_bind   lac operator: The lac repressor binds to the lac operator to inhibit transcription in E. coli. This inhibition can be relieved by adding lactose or isopropyl-β-D-thiogalactopyranoside (IPTG). lac repressor encoded by lacI
   5537..5567    -  promoter       lac promoter: promoter for the E. coli lac operon
   5582..5603    -  protein_bind   CAP binding site: CAP binding activates transcription in the presence of cAMP. E. coli catabolite activator protein
   5616..5708    -  CDS            lacI (fragment): lac repressor; lacI; The lac repressor binds to the lac operator to inhibit transcription in E. coli. This inhibition can be relieved by adding lactose or isopropyl-β-D-thiogalactopyranoside (IPTG).
   5891..6479    -  rep_origin     ori: high-copy-number ColE1/pMB1/pBR322/pUC origin of replication
   6650..7510    -  CDS            AmpR: β-lactamase; bla; confers resistance to ampicillin, carbenicillin, and related antibiotics
   7511..7615    -  promoter       AmpR promoter: bla
>Addgene plasmid #222004 | TL1 alphaDdCBE 3_NC (left, DddA11-N) | addgene full sequence | sequence record 443120 | Addgene NGS Result
GACGGATCGGGAGATCTCCCGATCCCCTATGGTGCACTCTCAGTACAATCTGCTCTGATGCCGCATAGTT
AAGCCAGTATCTGCTCCCTGCTTGTGTGTTGGAGGTCGCTGAGTAGTGCGCGAGCAAAATTTAAGCTACA
ACAAGGCAAGGCTTGACCGACAATTGCATGAAGAATCTGCTTAGGGTTAGGCGTTTTGCGCTGCTTCGCG
ATGTACGGGCCAGATATACGCGTTGACATTGATTATTGACTAGTTATTAATAGTAATCAATTACGGGGTC
ATTAGTTCATAGCCCATATATGGAGTTCCGCGTTACATAACTTACGGTAAATGGCCCGCCTGGCTGACCG
CCCAACGACCCCCGCCCATTGACGTCAATAATGACGTATGTTCCCATAGTAACGCCAATAGGGACTTTCC
ATTGACGTCAATGGGTGGAGTATTTACGGTAAACTGCCCACTTGGCAGTACATCAAGTGTATCATATGCC
AAGTACGCCCCCTATTGACGTCAATGACGGTAAATGGCCCGCCTGGCATTATGCCCAGTACATGACCTTA
TGGGACTTTCCTACTTGGCAGTACATCTACGTATTAGTCATCGCTATTACCATGGTGATGCGGTTTTGGC
AGTACATCAATGGGCGTGGATAGCGGTTTGACTCACGGGGATTTCCAAGTCTCCACCCCATTGACGTCAA
TGGGAGTTTGTTTTGGCACCAAAATCAACGGGACTTTCCAAAATGTCGTAACAACTCCGCCCCATTGACG
CAAATGGGCGGTAGGCGTGTACGGTGGGAGGTCTATATAAGCAGAGCTCTCTGGCTAACTAGAGAACCCA
CTGCTTACTGGCTTATCGAAATTAATACGACTCACTATAGGGAGACCCAAGCTGGCTAGCACCATGGCCT
CCGTTCTGACCCCGCTGCTGCTGCGTGGCCTGACCGGCTCCGCTCGTCGTCTGCCAGTTCCGCGTGCGAA
AATCCATTCCCTGGACTACAAAGACCATGACGGTGATTATAAAGATCATGACATCGATTACAAGGATGAC
GATGACAAGATGGACATCGCGGATCTGCGTACCCTGGGTTACAGCCAGCAGCAGCAGGAGAAGATCAAGC
CAAAGGTGCGCAGCACCGTGGCCCAGCACCATGAAGCTCTGGTGGGTCACGGCTTCACCCACGCGCACAT
CGTGGCTCTGAGCCAGCACCCAGCCGCGCTGGGTACCGTGGCCGTGAAATATCAGGACATGATTGCTGCC
CTGCCAGAGGCTACCCATGAAGCGATTGTGGGTGTGGGCAAGAGAGGAGCCGGTGCTCGTGCGCTGGAGG
CCCTGCTGACCGTGGCCGGTGAACTGCGTGGCCCGCCGCTGCAGCTGGATACCGGCCAGCTGCTGAAAAT
CGCGAAACGTGGCGGTGTGACCGCTGTGGAAGCTGTGCATGCCTGGCGTAATGCTCTGACCGGTGCCCCC
CTGAACCTGACCCCGGACCAAGTGGTGGCTATCGCCAGCAACATTGGCGGCAAGCAAGCGCTCGAAACGG
TGCAGCGGCTGTTGCCGGTGCTGTGCCAGGACCATGGCCTGACCCCGGACCAAGTGGTGGCTATCGCCAG
CAACAATGGCGGCAAGCAAGCGCTCGAAACGGTGCAGCGGCTGTTGCCGGTGCTGTGCCAGGACCATGGC
CTGACCCCGGACCAAGTGGTGGCTATCGCCAGCAACAATGGCGGCAAGCAAGCGCTCGAAACGGTGCAGC
GGCTGTTGCCGGTGCTGTGCCAGGACCATGGCCTGACCCCGGACCAAGTGGTGGCTATCGCCAGCAACAA
TGGCGGCAAGCAAGCGCTCGAAACGGTGCAGCGGCTGTTGCCGGTGCTGTGCCAGGACCATGGCCTGACC
CCGGACCAAGTGGTGGCTATCGCCAGCAACGGTGGCGGCAAGCAAGCGCTCGAAACGGTGCAGCGGCTGT
TGCCGGTGCTGTGCCAGGACCATGGCCTGACCCCGGACCAAGTGGTGGCTATCGCCAGCAACGGTGGCGG
CAAGCAAGCGCTCGAAACGGTGCAGCGGCTGTTGCCGGTGCTGTGCCAGGACCATGGCCTGACCCCGGAC
CAAGTGGTGGCTATCGCCAGCAACGGTGGCGGCAAGCAAGCGCTCGAAACGGTGCAGCGGCTGTTGCCGG
TGCTGTGCCAGGACCATGGCCTCACACCCGATCAGGTCGTGGCTATCGCCAGCAACAATGGCGGCAAGCA
AGCGCTCGAAACGGTGCAGCGGCTGTTGCCGGTGCTGTGCCAGGACCATGGCCTGACCCCGGACCAAGTG
GTGGCTATCGCCAGCAACGGTGGCGGCAAGCAAGCGCTCGAAACGGTGCAGCGGCTGTTGCCGGTGCTGT
GCCAGGACCATGGCCTGACCCCGGACCAAGTGGTGGCTATCGCCAGCAACGGTGGCGGCAAGCAAGCGCT
CGAAACGGTGCAGCGGCTGTTGCCGGTGCTGTGCCAGGACCATGGCCTGACCCCGGACCAAGTGGTGGCT
ATCGCCAGCAACATTGGCGGCAAGCAAGCGCTCGAAACGGTGCAGCGGCTGTTGCCGGTGCTGTGCCAGG
ACCATGGCCTGACCCCGGACCAAGTGGTGGCTATCGCCAGCAACATTGGCGGCAAGCAAGCGCTCGAAAC
GGTGCAGCGGCTGTTGCCGGTGCTGTGCCAGGACCATGGCCTGACCCCGGACCAAGTGGTGGCTATCGCC
AGCAACAATGGCGGCAAGCAAGCGCTCGAAACGGTGCAGCGGCTGTTGCCGGTGCTGTGCCAGGACCATG
GCCTGACCCCGGACCAAGTGGTGGCTATCGCCAGCAACATTGGCGGCAAGCAAGCGCTCGAAACGGTGCA
GCGGCTGTTGCCGGTGCTGTGCCAGGACCATGGCCTGACCCCGGACCAAGTGGTGGCTATCGCCAGCAAC
GGTGGCGGCAAGCAAGCGCTCGAAAGCATTGTGGCCCAGCTGAGCCGGCCTGATCCGGCGTTGGCCGCGT
TGACCAACGATCACCTGGTGGCCCTGGCCTGCCTGGGCGGTCGTCCGGCCCTGGATGCGGTGAAGAAAGG
CCTGGGTGGATCCGGCAGCTACGCCCTGGGTCCGTATCAGATTAGCGCCCCGCAGCTGCCAGCTTACAAT
GGTCAGACCGTGGGTACCTTCTACTATGTGAACGACGCGGGCGGTCTGGAGAGCAAGGTGTTTATCAGCG
GCGGTCCAACCCCGTACCCAAACTATGTCAGTGCCGGTCATGTGGAGGGTCAGAGCGCCCTGTTCATGCG
TGATAACGGCATCAGCGAGGGTCTGGTGTTCCACAACAACCCGAAAGGCACCTGCGGTTTTTGCGTGAAC
ATGATCGAGACCCTGCTGCCGGAAAACGCGAAAATGACCGTGGTGCCGCCGGAAGGTTCTGGCGGCTCAA
CTAATCTGAGCGACATCATTGAGAAGGAGACTGGGAAACAGCTGGTCATTCAGGAGTCCATCCTGATGCT
GCCTGAGGAGGTGGAGGAAGTGATCGGCAACAAGCCAGAGTCTGACATCCTGGTGCACACCGCCTACGAC
GAGTCCACAGATGAGAATGTGATGCTGCTGACCTCTGACGCCCCCGAGTATAAGCCTTGGGCCCTGGTCA
TCCAGGATTCTAACGGCGAGAATAAGATCAAGATGCTGTGATAAGGGGTCTTTGTCCTCTGTACTGTCTC
TCTCCTTGCCCCTAACCCAAAAAGCTTCATTTTTCTGTGTAGGCTGCACAAGAGCCTTGATTGAAGATAT
ATTCTTTCTGAACAGTATTTAAGGTTTCCAATAAAATGTACACCCCTCAGAACTTCTGAGGCGGAAAGAA
CCAGCTGGGGCTCTAGGGGGTATCCCC
[124 nt withheld, positions 3878-4001]
C
[91 nt withheld, positions 4003-4093]
A
[49 nt withheld, positions 4095-4143]
CCTTTGACGTTGGAGTCCACGTTCTTT
[37 nt withheld, positions 4171-4207]
ACCCTATCTCGGTCTATTCTTTTGATTTATAAGGGATTTTGCCGATTTCGGCCTATTGGTTAAAAAATGA
GCTGATTTAACAAAAATTTAACGCGAATTAATTCTGTGGAATGTGTGTCAGTTAGGGTGTGGAAAGTCCC
CAGGCTCCCCAGCAGGCAGAAGTATGCAAAGCATGCATCTCAATTAGTCAGCAACCAGGTGTGGAAAGTC
CCCAGGCTCCCCAGCAGGCAGAAGTATGCAAAGCATGCATCTCAATTAGTCAGCAACCATAGTCCCGCCC
CTAACTCCGCCCATCCCGCCCCTAACTCCGCCCAGTTCCGCCCATTCTCCGCCCCATGGCTGACTAATTT
TTTTTATTTATGCAGAGGCCGAGGCCGCCTCTGCCTCTGAGCTATTCCAGAAGTAGTGAGGAGGCTTTTT
TGGAGGCCTAGGCTTTTGCAAAAAGCTCCCGGGAGCTTGTATATCCATTTTCGGATCTGATCAGCACGTG
TTGACAATTAATCATCGGCATAGTATATCGGCATAGTATAATACGACAAGGTGAGGAACTAAACCATGGC
CAAGCCTTTGTCTCAAGAAGAATCCACCCTCATTGAAAGAGCAACGGCTACAATCAACAGCATCCCCATC
TCTGAAGACTACAGCGTCGCCAGCGCAGCTCTCTCTAGCGACGGCCGCATCTTCACTGGTGTCAATGTAT
ATCATTTTACTGGGGGACCTTGTGCAGAACTCGTGGTGCTGGGCACTGCTGCTGCTGCGGCAGCTGGCAA
CCTGACTTGTATCGTCGCGATCGGAAATGAGAACAGGGGCATCTTGAGCCCCTGCGGACGGTGCCGACAG
GTGCTTCTCGATCTGCATCCTGGGATCAAAGCCATAGTGAAGGACAGTGATGGACAGCCGACGGCAGTTG
GGATTCGTGAATTGCTGCCCTCTGGTTATGTGTGGGAGGGCTAAGCACTTCGTGGCCGAGGAGCAGGACT
GACACGTGCTACGAGATTTCGATTCCACCGCCGCCTTCTATGAAAGGTTGGGCTTCGGAATCGTTTTCCG
GGACGCCGGCTGGATGATCCTCCAGCGCGGGGATCTCATGCTGGAGTTCTTCGCCCACCCCAACTTGTTT
ATTGCAGCTTATAATGGTTACAAATAAAGCAATAGCATCACAAATTTCACAAATAAAGCATTTTTTTCAC
TGCATTCTAGTTGTGGTTTGTCCAAACTCATCAATGTATCTTATCATGTCTGTATACCGTCGACCTCTAG
CTAGAGCTTGGCGTAATCATGGTCATAGCTGTTTCCTGTGTGAAATTGTTATCCGCTCACAATTCCACAC
AACATACGAGCCGGAAGCATAAAGTGTAAAGCCTGGGGTGCCTAATGAGTGAGCTAACTCACATTAATTG
CGTTGCGCTCACTGCCCGCTTTCCAGTCGGGAAACCTGTCGTGCCAGCTGCATTAATGAATCGGCCAACG
CGCGGGGAGAGGCGGTTTGCGTATTGGGCGCTCTTCCGCTTCCTCGCTCACTGACTCGCTGCGCTCGGTC
GTTCGGCTGCGGCGAGCGGTATCAGCTCACTCAAAGGCGGTAATACGGTTATCCACAGAATCAGGGGATA
ACGCAGGAAAGAACATGTGAGCAAAAGGCCAGCAAAAGGCCAGGAACCGTAAAAAGGCCGCGTTGCTGGC
GTTTTTCCATAGGCTCCGCCCCCCTGACGAGCATCACAAAAATCGACGCTCAAGTCAGAGGTGGCGAAAC
CCGACAGGACTATAAAGATACCAGGCGTTTCCCCCTGGAAGCTCCCTCGTGCGCTCTCCTGTTCCGACCC
TGCCGCTTACCGGATACCTGTCCGCCTTTCTCCCTTCGGGAAGCGTGGCGCTTTCTCATAGCTCACGCTG
TAGGTATCTCAGTTCGGTGTAGGTCGTTCGCTCCAAGCTGGGCTGTGTGCACGAACCCCCCGTTCAGCCC
GACCGCTGCGCCTTATCCGGTAACTATCGTCTTGAGTCCAACCCGGTAAGACACGACTTATCGCCACTGG
CAGCAGCCACTGGTAACAGGATTAGCAGAGCGAGGTATGTAGGCGGTGCTACAGAGTTCTTGAAGTGGTG
GCCTAACTACGGCTACACTAGAAGAACAGTATTTGGTATCTGCGCTCTGCTGAAGCCAGTTACCTTCGGA
AAAAGAGTTGGTAGCTCTTGATCCGGCAAACAAACCACCGCTGGTAGCGGTGGTTTTTTTGTTTGCAAGC
AGCAGATTACGCGCAGAAAAAAAGGATCTCAAGAAGATCCTTTGATCTTTTCTACGGGGTCTGACGCTCA
GTGGAACGAAAACTCACGTTAAGGGATTTTGGTCATGAGATTATCAAAAAGGATCTTCACCTAGATCCTT
TTAAATTAAAAATGAAGTTTTAAATCAATCTAAAGTATATATGAGTAAACTTGGTCTGACAGTTACCAAT
GCTTAATCAGTGAGGCACCTATCTCAGCGATCTGTCTATTTCGTTCATCCATAGTTGCCTGACTCCCCGT
CGTGTAGATAACTACGATACGGGAGGGCTTACCATCTGGCCCCAGTGCTGCAATGATACCGCGAGACCCA
CGCTCACCGGCTCCAGATTTATCAGCAATAAACCAGCCAGCCGGAAGGGCCGAGCGCAGAAGTGGTCCTG
CAACTTTATCCGCCTCCATCCAGTCTATTAATTGTTGCCGGGAAGCTAGAGTAAGTAGTTCGCCAGTTAA
TAGTTTGCGCAACGTTGTTGCCATTGCTACAGGCATCGTGGTGTCACGCTCGTCGTTTGGTATGGCTTCA
TTCAGCTCCGGTTCCCAACGATCAAGGCGAGTTACATGATCCCCCATGTTGTGCAAAAAAGCGGTTAGCT
CCTTCGGTCCTCCGATCGTTGTCAGAAGTAAGTTGGCCGCAGTGTTATCACTCATGGTTATGGCAGCACT
GCATAATTCTCTTACTGTCATGCCATCCGTAAGATGCTTTTCTGTGACTGGTGAGTACTCAACCAAGTCA
TTCTGAGAATAGTGTATGCGGCGACCGAGTTGCTCTTGCCCGGCGTCAATACGGGATAATACCGCGCCAC
ATAGCAGAACTTTAAAAGTGCTCATCATTGGAAAACGTTCTTCGGGGCGAAAACTCTCAAGGATCTTACC
GCTGTTGAGATCCAGTTCGATGTAACCCACTCGTGCACCCAACTGATCTTCAGCATCTTTTACTTTCACC
AGCGTTTCTGGGTGAGCAAAAACAGGAAGGCAAAATGCCGCAAAAAAGGGAATAAGGGCGACACGGAAAT
GTTGAATACTCATACTCTTCCTTTTTCAATATTATTGAAGCATTTATCAGGGTTATTGTCTCATGAGCGG
ATACATATTTGAATGTATTTAGAAAAATAAACAAATAGGGGTTCCGCGCACATTTCCCCGAAAAGTGCCA
CCTGACGTC
