>Addgene plasmid #222004 | TL1 alphaDdCBE 3_NC (left, DddA11-N) | depositor partial sequence | sequence record 434715 | Partial
ATGGCCTCCGTTCTGACCCCGCTGCTGCTGCGTGGCCTGACCGGCTCCGCTCGTCGTCTGCCAGTTCCGC
GTGCGAAAATCCATTCCCTGGACTACAAAGACCATGACGGTGATTATAAAGATCATGACATCGATTACAA
GGATGACGATGACAAGATGGACATCGCGGATCTGCGTACCCTGGGTTACAGCCAGCAGCAGCAGGAGAAG
ATCAAGCCAAAGGTGCGCAGCACCGTGGCCCAGCACCATGAAGCTCTGGTGGGTCACGGCTTCACCCACG
CGCACATCGTGGCTCTGAGCCAGCACCCAGCCGCGCTGGGTACCGTGGCCGTGAAATATCAGGACATGAT
TGCTGCCCTGCCAGAGGCTACCCATGAAGCGATTGTGGGTGTGGGCAAGAGAGGAGCCGGTGCTCGTGCG
CTGGAGGCCCTGCTGACCGTGGCCGGTGAACTGCGTGGCCCGCCGCTGCAGCTGGATACCGGCCAGCTGC
TGAAAATCGCGAAACGTGGCGGTGTGACCGCTGTGGAAGCTGTGCATGCCTGGCGTAATGCTCTGACCGG
TGCCCCCCTGAACCTGACCCCGGACCAAGTGGTGGCTATCGCCAGCAACATTGGCGGCAAGCAAGCGCTC
GAAACGGTGCAGCGGCTGTTGCCGGTGCTGTGCCAGGACCATGGCCTGACCCCGGACCAAGTGGTGGCTA
TCGCCAGCAACAATGGCGGCAAGCAAGCGCTCGAAACGGTGCAGCGGCTGTTGCCGGTGCTGTGCCAGGA
CCATGGCCTGACCCCGGACCAAGTGGTGGCTATCGCCAGCAACAATGGCGGCAAGCAAGCGCTCGAAACG
GTGCAGCGGCTGTTGCCGGTGCTGTGCCAGGACCATGGCCTGACCCCGGACCAAGTGGTGGCTATCGCCA
GCAACAATGGCGGCAAGCAAGCGCTCGAAACGGTGCAGCGGCTGTTGCCGGTGCTGTGCCAGGACCATGG
CCTGACCCCGGACCAAGTGGTGGCTATCGCCAGCAACGGTGGCGGCAAGCAAGCGCTCGAAACGGTGCAG
CGGCTGTTGCCGGTGCTGTGCCAGGACCATGGCCTGACCCCGGACCAAGTGGTGGCTATCGCCAGCAACG
GTGGCGGCAAGCAAGCGCTCGAAACGGTGCAGCGGCTGTTGCCGGTGCTGTGCCAGGACCATGGCCTGAC
CCCGGACCAAGTGGTGGCTATCGCCAGCAACGGTGGCGGCAAGCAAGCGCTCGAAACGGTGCAGCGGCTG
TTGCCGGTGCTGTGCCAGGACCATGGCCTCACACCCGATCAGGTCGTGGCTATCGCCAGCAACAATGGCG
GCAAGCAAGCGCTCGAAACGGTGCAGCGGCTGTTGCCGGTGCTGTGCCAGGACCATGGCCTGACCCCGGA
CCAAGTGGTGGCTATCGCCAGCAACGGTGGCGGCAAGCAAGCGCTCGAAACGGTGCAGCGGCTGTTGCCG
GTGCTGTGCCAGGACCATGGCCTGACCCCGGACCAAGTGGTGGCTATCGCCAGCAACGGTGGCGGCAAGC
AAGCGCTCGAAACGGTGCAGCGGCTGTTGCCGGTGCTGTGCCAGGACCATGGCCTGACCCCGGACCAAGT
GGTGGCTATCGCCAGCAACATTGGCGGCAAGCAAGCGCTCGAAACGGTGCAGCGGCTGTTGCCGGTGCTG
TGCCAGGACCATGGCCTGACCCCGGACCAAGTGGTGGCTATCGCCAGCAACATTGGCGGCAAGCAAGCGC
TCGAAACGGTGCAGCGGCTGTTGCCGGTGCTGTGCCAGGACCATGGCCTGACCCCGGACCAAGTGGTGGC
TATCGCCAGCAACAATGGCGGCAAGCAAGCGCTCGAAACGGTGCAGCGGCTGTTGCCGGTGCTGTGCCAG
GACCATGGCCTGACCCCGGACCAAGTGGTGGCTATCGCCAGCAACATTGGCGGCAAGCAAGCGCTCGAAA
CGGTGCAGCGGCTGTTGCCGGTGCTGTGCCAGGACCATGGCCTGACCCCGGACCAAGTGGTGGCTATCGC
CAGCAACGGTGGCGGCAAGCAAGCGCTCGAAAGCATTGTGGCCCAGCTGAGCCGGCCTGATCCGGCGTTG
GCCGCGTTGACCAACGATCACCTGGTGGCCCTGGCCTGCCTGGGCGGTCGTCCGGCCCTGGATGCGGTGA
AGAAAGGCCTGGGTGGATCCGGCAGCTACGCCCTGGGTCCGTATCAGATTAGCGCCCCGCAGCTGCCAGC
TTACAATGGTCAGACCGTGGGTACCTTCTACTATGTGAACGACGCGGGCGGTCTGGAGAGCAAGGTGTTT
ATCAGCGGCGGTCCAACCCCGTACCCAAACTATGTCAGTGCCGGTCATGTGGAGGGTCAGAGCGCCCTGT
TCATGCGTGATAACGGCATCAGCGAGGGTCTGGTGTTCCACAACAACCCGAAAGGCACCTGCGGTTTTTG
CGTGAACATGATCGAGACCCTGCTGCCGGAAAACGCGAAAATGACCGTGGTGCCGCCGGAAGGTTCTGGC
GGCTCAACTAATCTGAGCGACATCATTGAGAAGGAGACTGGGAAACAGCTGGTCATTCAGGAGTCCATCC
TGATGCTGCCTGAGGAGGTGGAGGAAGTGATCGGCAACAAGCCAGAGTCTGACATCCTGGTGCACACCGC
CTACGACGAGTCCACAGATGAGAATGTGATGCTGCTGACCTCTGACGCCCCCGAGTATAAGCCTTGGGCC
CTGGTCATCCAGGATTCTAACGGCGAGAATAAGATCAAGATGCTGTGATAAGGGGTCTTTGTCCTCTGTA
CTGTCTCTCTCCTTGCCCCTAACCCAAAAAGCTTCATTTTTCTGTGTAGGCTGCACAAGAGCCTTGATTG
AAGATATATTCTTTCTGAACAGTATTTAAGGTTTCCAATAAAATGTACACCCCTCAGAA
